>Addgene plasmid #201298 | PROM_5 | addgene full sequence | sequence record 409513 | Addgene NGS Result
CTCTGTGGTCTCAGGAGTTCCCGACAGAAGAAGCCCTCCCATGTCTACGATGCTTCCTGTCACCTACTAT
AGCTCCACCAAGTAATAATCAGGTTAATAGTATCGGTACTGCATCGAAACATACCGGAATCGGAAACCTA
AGCCGGTAAAATTCTCCTTAATCTTCATCGCAAATCATCAAGTGTGATCACAACTGACGAGCAACGGCGT
TAGCGCGTAGGCCTCGAACACATATCAACTGAACGGAAATTTCCTGCGAGTCATTTAAGATGACCACGTC
AAAATGCCGTCGAACAGCTAAACAAATCGGAAATAAATACGCCACCTTCCTCGAGATCACCTCAGTTTAT
ACTTAGTTATGATCAGGCACGCACATTGACCTGACTCTGCCAAAAAATTTAATGACTCATAAAGAAAAAG
TACTGCAAAAGGAGGCACACATCATCACATGTGACCCCTGCAAGCAATCCGGTACCGGAGAAGCAAGCCT
CCTTCCTTCCGTCGTACGACGTGCTGGCTACTTCGCAGAAACCAACCGAAAACCGCCGGACGCAGCAACG
CCCTAAGCATAGCTAAGCCAGCCACGACGCCTGCAATTACCTGTACTTTGGTTGGCATCCATGGAGAGGC
TGCTTCCTTCCTAGAAGCTCATGGACTCCTTCCTCCCCCGTCACCACTCGCCGCCCGCTTATTTAAGCAC
CCACCCACCATTCTCCTCTCATTCTCATTCTCCATTCACCACTGTTGCATTGCAAGCCGGCCGGCTGTCT
CCTTGATCCTCCTCCGTTTTTCGCCGTCGACGTGGATCGGGTGCGGCAATGCGAGACCACGAAGAGGCTA
GGTGGAGGCTCAGTGATGATAAGTCTGCGATGGTGGATGCATGTGTCATGGTCATAGCTGTTTCCTGTGT
GAAATTGTTATCCGCTCAGAGGGCACAATCCTATTCCGCGCTATCCGACAATCTCCAAGACATTAGGTGG
AGTTCAGTTCGGCGTATGGCATATGTCGCTGGAAAGAACATGTGAGCAAAAGGCCAGCAAAAGGCCAGGA
ACCGTAAAAAGGCCGCGTTGCTGGCGTTTTTCCATAGGCTCCGCCCCCCTGACGAGCATCACAAAAATCG
ACGCTCAAGTCAGAGGTGGCGAAACCCGACAGGACTATAAAGATACCAGGCGTTTCCCCCTGGAAGCTCC
CTCGTGCGCTCTCCTGTTCCGACCCTGCCGCTTACCGGATACCTGTCCGCCTTTCTCCCTTCGGGAAGCG
TGGCGCTTTCTCATAGCTCACGCTGTAGGTATCTCAGTTCGGTGTAGGTCGTTCGCTCCAAGCTGGGCTG
TGTGCACGAACCCCCCGTTCAGCCCGACCGCTGCGCCTTATCCGGTAACTATCGTCTTGAGTCCAACCCG
GTAAGACACGACTTATCGCCACTGGCAGCAGCCACTGGTAACAGGATTAGCAGAGCGAGGTATGTAGGCG
GTGCTACAGAGTTCTTGAAGTGGTGGCCTAACTACGGCTACACTAGAAGAACAGTATTTGGTATCTGCGC
TCTGCTGAAGCCAGTTACCTTCGGAAAAAGAGTTGGTAGCTCTTGATCCGGCAAACAAACCACCGCTGGT
AGCGGTGGTTTTTTTGTTTGCAAGCAGCAGATTACGCGCAGAAAAAAAGGATCTCAAGAAGATCCTTTGA
TCTTTTCTACGGGGTCTGACGCTCTATTCAACAAAGCCGCCGTCCCGTCAAGTCAGCGTAAATGGGTAGG
GGGCTTCAAATCGTCCCCCCATACGATATAAGTTGTTACTAGTGCTTGGATTCTCACCAATAAAAAACGC
CCGGCGGCAACCGAGCGTTCTGAACAAATCCAGATGGAGTTCTGAGGTCATTACTGGATCTATCAACAGG
AGTCCAAGCGAGCTCGATATCAAATTACGCCCCGCCCTGCCACTCATCGCAGTACTGTTGTAATTCATTA
AGCATTCTGCCGACATGGAAGCCATCACAAACGGCATGATGAACCTGAATCGCCAGCGGCATCAGCACCT
TGTCGCCTTGCGTATAATATTTGCCCATGGTGAAAACGGGGGCGAAGAAGTTGTCCATATTGGCCACGTT
TAAATCAAAACTGGTGAAACTCACCCAGGGATTGGCTGAGACGAAAAACATATTCTCAATAAACCCTTTA
GGGAAATAGGCCAGGTTTTCACCGTAACACGCCACATCTTGCGAATATATGTGTAGAAACTGCCGGAAAT
CGTCGTGGTATTCACTCCAGAGCGATGAAAACGTTTCAGTTTGCTCATGGAAAACGGTGTAACAAGGGTG
AACACTATCCCATATCACCAGCTCACCGTCTTTCATTGCCATACGAAATTCCGGATGAGCATTCATCAGG
CGGGCAAGAATGTGAATAAAGGCCGGATAAAACTTGTGCTTATTTTTCTTTACGGTCTTTAAAAAGGCCG
TAATATCCAGCTGAACGGTCTGGTTATAGGTACATTGAGCAACTGACTGAAATGCCTCAAAATGTTCTTT
ACGATGCCATTGGGATATATCAACGGTGGTATATCCAGTGATTTTTTTCTCCATTTTAGCTTCCTTAGCT
CCTGAAAATCTCGATAACTCAAAAAATACGCCCGGTAGTGATCTTATTTCATTATGGTGAAAGTTGGAAC
CTCTTACGTGCCGATCAACGTCTCATTGATACCTGAAACAAAACCCATCGTACGGCCAAGGAAGTCTCCA
ATAACTGTGATCCACCACAAGCGCCAGGGTTTTCCCAGTCACGACGTTGTAAAACGACGGCCAGTCATGC
ATAATCCGCACGCATCTGGAATAAGGAAGTGCCATTCCGCCTGACCT
Features (pLannotate 1.2.2; 5 found; start..end, strand, type, name):
   1079..1667    -  rep_origin     ori: high-copy-number ColE1/pMB1/pBR322/pUC origin of replication
   1800..1894    -  terminator     lambda t0 terminator: transcription terminator from phage lambda
   1918..2574    -  CDS            cat: CAT_ECOLX - Experimental evidence at protein level: Swiss-Prot protein existence level 1. This enzyme is an effector of chloramphenicol resistance in bacteria. From Escherichia coli. This protein is used as a marker in many commonly used cloning vectors, such as pACYC184.
   2575..2677    -  promoter       cat promoter: promoter of the E. coli cat gene encoding chloramphenicol acetyltransferase
   2752..2795    -  CDS            lacZα (fragment): LacZα fragment of β-galactosidase; lacZ fragment
