[The description below was written by a language model from this plasmid's Addgene catalogue record and pLannotate feature annotations shown in this document.]
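Description:
PROM_5 is a small (about 2.8 kb) Golden Gate/MoClo parts plasmid that carries a wheat promoter as a standardised "PROM" module for assembling plant expression constructs. It is built in a Twist Bioscience chloramphenicol-resistance cloning vector and is a bacterial storage and donor plasmid rather than a complete plant expression vector. It is maintained in E. coli through a high-copy ColE1/pUC-type origin of replication and is selected with chloramphenicol. Resistance comes from the cat gene (chloramphenicol acetyltransferase), which is driven by its native cat promoter and followed by the phage lambda t0 terminator. A short lacZα fragment is also annotated, apparently a remnant of the backbone and not a functional screening cassette.

The payload, designated D5, is the promoter region of the Triticum aestivum gene TraesCS3B02G553900. The sequence has been domesticated by removing internal BsaI and BpiI recognition sites. These Type IIS enzymes are the ones used in MoClo assembly, so without internal sites the promoter can be excised intact and ligated in a defined order with compatible 5′ UTR, coding sequence and terminator parts to build transcription units. The automated feature table annotates only backbone elements. The promoter itself is not annotated and presumably lies in the unannotated region upstream of the origin. The record does not state the function or expression pattern of the source gene, the length of the promoter fragment, or the flanking fusion overhangs. The part is suited to modular construction of transgenes for expression in wheat or other plants under this promoter.
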