Addgene plasmid #201298: PROM_5
Purpose: D5: Promoter of TraesCS3B02G553900 as Golden Gate compatible MoClo PROM part
Depositing lab: Benjamin Schwessinger. Depositing organization: Australian National University.
Backbone
  Vector backbone: Twist Bioscience Chloramphenicol vector
  Vector type: Plant Expression
Growth in bacteria
  Bacterial resistance: Chloramphenicol, 25 μg/mL
  Growth temperature: 37°C
  Growth strain: DH5alpha
  Copy number: High Copy
Gene/Insert
  Gene/Insert name: D5: Promoter of TraesCS3B02G553900
  Species: Triticum aestivum
  Mutation: removal of BsaI and BpiI sites
  Cloning method: Restriction Enzyme; 5′ cloning site unknown (unknown if destroyed)
Terms and licenses: Academic/Nonprofit Terms; Industry Terms: Not Available to Industry
How to cite: PROM_5 was a gift from Benjamin Schwessinger (Addgene plasmid # 201298 ; http://n2t.net/addgene:201298 ; RRID:Addgene_201298)
